Addgene plasmid #89714: T7-AglK-His
Purpose: Expresses AglK from M. voltae with an N-terminal T7 tag and a C-terminal His6 tag. Plasmid has codons optimized for E. coli expression.
Depositing lab: Barbara Imperiali. Depositing organization: Massachusetts Institute of Technology. Publication: Chemoenzymatic Synthesis and Applications of Prokaryote-Specific UDP-Sugars. Zamora CY, Schocker NS, Chang MM, Imperiali B. Methods Enzymol. 2017;597:145-186. doi: 10.1016/bs.mie.2017.06.003. Epub 2017 Jul 5. PubMed 28935101.
Backbone
  Vector backbone: pET24a(+)
  Backbone manufacturer: EMD Biosciences
  Backbone size w/o insert (bp): 5310
  Total vector size (bp): 6066
  Vector type: Bacterial Expression
Growth in bacteria
  Bacterial resistance: Kanamycin, 50 μg/mL
  Growth temperature: 37°C
  Growth strain: DH5alpha
  Copy number: Unknown
Gene/Insert
  Gene/Insert name: AglK
  Species: Methanococcus voltae
  Insert size (bp): 756
  GenBank ID: EU726230.1
  Tag / fusion protein: T7 (N terminal on backbone); His6 (C terminal on backbone)
  Cloning method: Restriction Enzyme; 5′ cloning site BamHI (unknown if destroyed); 3′ cloning site XhoI (unknown if destroyed)
  Sequencing primers: 5′ ATGGCTGATAAATTGATATATTTAATAATTCCCGCTTACAACGA; 3′ TTAATCCAAAACTTTGCCCATTTTTAACATAAGTAACC
Terms and licenses: Academic/Nonprofit Terms; Industry Terms: Not Available to Industry
How to cite: T7-AglK-His was a gift from Barbara Imperiali (Addgene plasmid # 89714 ; http://n2t.net/addgene:89714 ; RRID:Addgene_89714)
