[The description below was written by a language model from this plasmid's Addgene catalogue record and pLannotate feature annotations shown in this document.]
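Description:
T7-AglK-His is a bacterial expression plasmid built on the pET24a(+) backbone for producing the Methanococcus voltae glycosyltransferase AglK in E. coli. The roughly 750 bp AglK coding sequence, codon-optimized for E. coli, was inserted between the BamHI and XhoI sites so that it is fused in frame to two tags supplied by the backbone. These are an N-terminal T7 tag (the gene 10 leader peptide) and a C-terminal His6 tag, which the automated annotation labels as a fragment of a 9xHis tag. Transcription is driven by a T7 promoter followed by a lac operator, with the T7 gene 10 ribosome binding site upstream and a T7 terminator downstream. The plasmid also carries lacI with its own promoter, so expression stays repressed until IPTG is added, and it requires a host that supplies T7 RNA polymerase.

The plasmid is maintained through a ColE1/pMB1-type origin accompanied by the bom region and rop, which limits copy number, although the catalogue lists copy number as unknown. Selection is by kanamycin through the aph(3')-Ia gene, and an f1 origin is also present. The short TcR, SET1 and AmpR promoter fragments in the feature table appear to be backbone remnants or annotation matches, not functional elements. The sequenced record is 6,025 nt, slightly shorter than the 6,066 bp catalogue total.

According to the annotation, AglK initiates N-linked glycosylation by transferring GlcNAc from UDP-GlcNAc to dolichyl phosphate, giving Dol-P-GlcNAc. The His tag allows affinity purification and the T7 tag allows detection of the recombinant enzyme. The associated publication concerns chemoenzymatic synthesis and applications of prokaryote-specific UDP-sugars.
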