Features (pLannotate 1.2.2; 20 found; start..end, strand, type, name):
      1..19      +  promoter       T7 promoter: promoter for bacteriophage T7 RNA polymerase
     20..44      +  protein_bind   lac operator: The lac repressor binds to the lac operator to inhibit transcription in E. coli. This inhibition can be relieved by adding lactose or isopropyl-β-D-thiogalactopyranoside (IPTG). lac repressor encoded by lacI
     59..81      +  RBS            RBS: efficient ribosome binding site from bacteriophage T7 gene 10 (Olins and Rangwala, 1989)
     89..121     +  CDS            T7 tag (gene 10 leader): leader peptide from bacteriophage T7 gene 10 promotes efficient translation in E. coli
    131..883     +  CDS            aglK: AGLK_METVO - Experimental evidence at protein level: Swiss-Prot protein existence level 1. Involved in the assembly of an N-linked disaccharide that decorates the S-layer glycoprotein and flagellins (PubMed:18978056). AglK initiates N-linked glycosylation through the formation of alpha- linked dolichyl monophosphate N-acetylglucosamine. It catalyzes the transfer of GlcNAc from the donor substrate UDP-GlcNAc to dolichyl phosphate C55 (Dol-P) to yield Dol-P-GlcNAc (PubMed:23624439). AglK reaction proceeds with retention of stereochemistry (PubMed:23624439). The reaction is specific for UDP-GlcNA
    890..907     +  CDS            9xHis (fragment): 9xHis affinity tag
    917..966     +  CDS            SET1 (fragment): solubility-enhancement tag derived from T7 phage gene 10B
    974..1021    +  terminator     T7 terminator: transcription terminator for bacteriophage T7 RNA polymerase
   1058..1486    +  rep_origin     f1 ori (sequence partly withheld): f1 bacteriophage origin of replication; arrow indicates direction of (+) strand synthesis
   1539..1596    +  promoter       AmpR promoter (fragment): bla
   1605..2420    -  CDS            KanR: aminoglycoside phosphotransferase; aph(3')-Ia; confers resistance to kanamycin in bacteria or G418 (Geneticin®) in eukaryotes
   2542..3130    +  rep_origin     ori: high-copy-number ColE1/pMB1/pBR322/pUC origin of replication
   3316..3455    -  misc_feature   bom: basis of mobility region from pBR322
   3557..3748    -  CDS            rop: Rop protein, which maintains plasmids at low copy number; rop
   3765..4145    +  CDS            YPB1_ECOLX: Protein predicted: Swiss-Prot protein existence level 4. From Escherichia coli.
   4217..4508    -  CDS            TcR (fragment): tetracycline efflux protein; tet; confers resistance to tetracycline
   4523..4544    -  protein_bind   CAP binding site: CAP binding activates transcription in the presence of cAMP. E. coli catabolite activator protein
   4557..5639    -  CDS            lacI: lac repressor; lacI; The lac repressor binds to the lac operator to inhibit transcription in E. coli. This inhibition can be relieved by adding lactose or isopropyl-β-D-thiogalactopyranoside (IPTG).
   5640..5717    -  promoter       lacI promoter: lacI
   5725..6004    -  CDS            TcR (fragment): tetracycline efflux protein; tet; confers resistance to tetracycline
>Addgene plasmid #89714 | T7-AglK-His | addgene full sequence | sequence record 205273 | Addgene NGS Result
TAATACGACTCACTATAGGGGAATTGTGAGCGGATAACAATTCCCCTCTAGAAATAATTTTGTTTAACTT
TAAGAAGGAGATATACATATGGCTAGCATGACTGGTGGACAGCAAATGGGTCGCGGATCCATGGCAGATA
AACTGATTTACCTGATCATCCCGGCTTATAACGAGGAAAAGATGATCAAAAACGTCGTAAATAACCTGCA
GAACCACAACTACGACAACATCATCATTGTGGATGACGGCAGCAAAGACAACACCTACAAGATCATGAAA
GAGCTGGAAGAAGAGTCTAAACAGAACAACAACAATAATAATAACAATAACAACAACAAGGTGATCGCAA
TTAAACACGAACAGAACAAAGGCGTTGGTGGCGCCACGATTACCGGCCTGAAGAAAGCGTACGAACTGGG
TGCTGATATTGCCGTGACCTTCGACGCTGATGGTCAACATGCGCCGGACGACATCGCAAAAGTTATTCAG
CCGATCATCAACGACTCCAAAGAATACGTTGTTGGTTCTCGCATCAAAAACCCAAAAGAATTTAAGAACA
TGCCGCTGACCAAAAAAGTTGGCAACCTGGGCCTGTCCTTTATTACCTTCCTGCTGGGCGGCTACTATGT
AACCGATTCTCAGAGCGGTCTGCGTGCGTTCTCCAAATCTGCGCTGAAAGTGCTGAGCGAACAGCTGCGC
GCCAAACGTTATGAAACTTGCTCTGAAGCGCTGATCATCGCAAAAAAGAACAAACTGAACATCGGTGAGG
TACCTATTAAAACTATCTACACTGAATATTCCATGGCTCGTGGTACCAACGTCATGATCGGTTTCAAAAT
CTTCTACCGTCTGCTGATGCTGAAAATGGGTAAAGTTCTGGATCTCGAGCACCACCACCACCACCACTGA
GATCCGGCTGCTAACAAAGCCCGAAAGGAAGCTGAGTTGGCTGCTGCCACCGCTGAGCAATAACTAGCAT
AACCCCTTGGGGCCTCTAAACGGGTCTTGAGGGGTTTTTTGCTGAAAGGAGGAACTATATCCGGATTGGC
GAATGGG
[124 nt withheld, positions 1058-1181]
C
[91 nt withheld, positions 1183-1273]
A
[49 nt withheld, positions 1275-1323]
CCTTTGACGTTGGAGTCCACGTTCTTT
[37 nt withheld, positions 1351-1387]
ACCCTATCTCGGTCTATTCTTTTGATTTATAAGGGATTTTGCCGATTTCGGCCTATTGGTTAAAAAATGA
GCTGATTTAACAAAAATTTAACGCGAATTTTAACAAAATATTAACGCTTACAATTTAGGTGGCACTTTTC
GGGGAAATGTGCGCGGAACCCCTATTTGTTTATTTTTCTAAATACATTCAAATATGTATCCGCTCATGAA
TTAATTCTTAGAAAAACTCATCGAGCATCAAATGAAACTGCAATTTATTCATATCAGGATTATCAATACC
ATATTTTTGAAAAAGCCGTTTCTGTAATGAAGGAGAAAACTCACCGAGGCAGTTCCATAGGATGGCAAGA
TCCTGGTATCGGTCTGCGATTCCGACTCGTCCAACATCAATACAACCTATTAATTTCCCCTCGTCAAAAA
TAAGGTTATCAAGTGAGAAATCACCATGAGTGACGACTGAATCCGGTGAGAATGGCAAAAGTTTATGCAT
TTCTTTCCAGACTTGTTCAACAGGCCAGCCATTACGCTCGTCATCAAAATCACTCGCATCAACCAAACCG
TTATTCATTCGTGATTGCGCCTGAGCGAGACGAAATACGCGATCGCTGTTAAAAGGACAATTACAAACAG
GAATCGAATGCAACCGGCGCAGGAACACTGCCAGCGCATCAACAATATTTTCACCTGAATCAGGATATTC
TTCTAATACCTGGAATGCTGTTTTCCCGGGGATCGCAGTGGTGAGTAACCATGCATCATCAGGAGTACGG
ATAAAATGCTTGATGGTCGGAAGAGGCATAAATTCCGTCAGCCAGTTTAGTCTGACCATCTCATCTGTAA
CATCATTGGCAACGCTACCTTTGCCATGTTTCAGAAACAACTCTGGCGCATCGGGCTTCCCATACAATCG
ATAGATTGTCGCACCTGATTGCCCGACATTATCGCGAGCCCATTTATACCCATATAAATCAGCATCCATG
TTGGAATTTAATCGCGGCCTAGAGCAAGACGTTTCCCGTTGAATATGGCTCATAACACCCCTTGTATTAC
TGTTTATGTAAGCAGACAGTTTTATTGTTCATGACCAAAATCCCTTAACGTGAGTTTTCGTTCCACTGAG
CGTCAGACCCCGTAGAAAAGATCAAAGGATCTTCTTGAGATCCTTTTTTTCTGCGCGTAATCTGCTGCTT
GCAAACAAAAAAACCACCGCTACCAGCGGTGGTTTGTTTGCCGGATCAAGAGCTACCAACTCTTTTTCCG
AAGGTAACTGGCTTCAGCAGAGCGCAGATACCAAATACTGTCCTTCTAGTGTAGCCGTAGTTAGGCCACC
ACTTCAAGAACTCTGTAGCACCGCCTACATACCTCGCTCTGCTAATCCTGTTACCAGTGGCTGCTGCCAG
TGGCGATAAGTCGTGTCTTACCGGGTTGGACTCAAGACGATAGTTACCGGATAAGGCGCAGCGGTCGGGC
TGAACGGGGGGTTCGTGCACACAGCCCAGCTTGGAGCGAACGACCTACACCGAACTGAGATACCTACAGC
GTGAGCTATGAGAAAGCGCCACGCTTCCCGAAGGGAGAAAGGCGGACAGGTATCCGGTAAGCGGCAGGGT
CGGAACAGGAGAGCGCACGAGGGAGCTTCCAGGGGGAAACGCCTGGTATCTTTATAGTCCTGTCGGGTTT
CGCCACCTCTGACTTGAGCGTCGATTTTTGTGATGCTCGTCAGGGGGGCGGAGCCTATGGAAAAACGCCA
GCAACGCGGCCTTTTTACGGTTCCTGGCCTTTTGCTGGCCTTTTGCTCACATGTTCTTTCCTGCGTTATC
CCCTGATTCTGTGGATAACCGTATTACCGCCTTTGAGTGAGCTGATACCGCTCGCCGCAGCCGAACGACC
GAGCGCAGCGAGTCAGTGAGCGAGGAAGCGGAAGAGCGCCTGATGCGGTATTTTCTCCTTACGCATCTGT
GCGGTATTTCACACCGCAATGGTGCACTCTCAGTACAATCTGCTCTGATGCCGCATAGTTAAGCCAGTAT
ACACTCCGCTATCGCTACGTGACTGGGTCATGGCTGCGCCCCGACACCCGCCAACACCCGCTGACGCGCC
CTGACGGGCTTGTCTGCTCCCGGCATCCGCTTACAGACAAGCTGTGACCGTCTCCGGGAGCTGCATGTGT
CAGAGGTTTTCACCGTCATCACCGAAACGCGCGAGGCAGCTGCGGTAAAGCTCATCAGCGTGGTCGTGAA
GCGATTCACAGATGTCTGCCTGTTCATCCGCGTCCAGCTCGTTGAGTTTCTCCAGAAGCGTTAATGTCTG
GCTTCTGATAAAGCGGGCCATGTTAAGGGCGGTTTTTTCCTGTTTGGTCACTGATGCCTCCGTGTAAGGG
GGATTTCTGTTCATGGGGGTAATGATACCGATGAAACGAGAGAGGATGCTCACGATACGGGTTACTGATG
ATGAACATGCCCGGTTACTGGAACGTTGTGAGGGTAAACAACTGGCGGTATGGATGCGGCGGGACCAGAG
AAAAATCACTCAGGGTCAATGCCAGCGCTTCGTTAATACAGATGTAGGTGTTCCACAGGGTAGCCAGCAG
CATCCTGCGATGCAGATCCGGAACATAATGGTGCAGGGCGCTGACTTCCGCGTTTCCAGACTTTACGAAA
CACGGAAACCGAAGACCATTCATGTTGTTGCTCAGGTCGCAGACGTTTTGCAGCAGCAGTCGCTTCACGT
TCGCTCGCGTATCGGTGATTCATTCTGCTAACCAGTAAGGCAACCCCGCCAGCCTAGCCGGGTCCTCAAC
GACAGGAGCACGATCATGCGCACCCGTGGGGCCGCCATGCCGGCGATAATGGCCTGCTTCTCGCCGAAAC
GTTTGGTGGCGGGACCAGTGACGAAGGCTTGAGCGAGGGCGTGCAAGATTCCGAATACCGCAAGCGACAG
GCCGATCATCGTCGCGCTCCAGCGAAAGCGGTCCTCGCCGAAAATGACCCAGAGCGCTGCCGGCACCTGT
CCTACGAGTTGCATGATAAAGAAGACAGTCATAAGTGCGGCGACGATAGTCATGCCCCGCGCCCACCGGA
AGGAGCTGACTGGGTTGAAGGCTCTCAAGGGCATCGGTCGAGATCCCGGTGCCTAATGAGTGAGCTAACT
TACATTAATTGCGTTGCGCTCACTGCCCGCTTTCCAGTCGGGAAACCTGTCGTGCCAGCTGCATTAATGA
ATCGGCCAACGCGCGGGGAGAGGCGGTTTGCGTATTGGGCGCCAGGGTGGTTTTTCTTTTCACCAGTGAG
ACGGGCAACAGCTGATTGCCCTTCACCGCCTGGCCCTGAGAGAGTTGCAGCAAGCGGTCCACGCTGGTTT
GCCCCAGCAGGCGAAAATCCTGTTTGATGGTGGTTAACGGCGGGATATAACATGAGCTGTCTTCGGTATC
GTCGTATCCCACTACCGAGATATCCGCACCAACGCGCAGCCCGGACTCGGTAATGGCGCGCATTGCGCCC
AGCGCCATCTGATCGTTGGCAACCAGCATCGCAGTGGGAACGATGCCCTCATTCAGCATTTGCATGGTTT
GTTGAAAACCGGACATGGCACTCCAGTCGCCTTCCCGTTCCGCTATCGGCTGAATTTGATTGCGAGTGAG
ATATTTATGCCAGCCAGCCAGACGCAGACGCGCCGAGACAGAACTTAATGGGCCCGCTAACAGCGCGATT
TGCTGGTGACCCAATGCGACCAGATGCTCCACGCCCAGTCGCGTACCGTCTTCATGGGAGAAAATAATAC
TGTTGATGGGTGTCTGGTCAGAGACATCAAGAAATAACGCCGGAACATTAGTGCAGGCAGCTTCCACAGC
AATGGCATCCTGGTCATCCAGCGGATAGTTAATGATCAGCCCACTGACGCGTTGCGCGAGAAGATTGTGC
ACCGCCGCTTTACAGGCTTCGACGCCGCTTCGTTCTACCATCGACACCACCACGCTGGCACCCAGTTGAT
CGGCGCGAGATTTAATCGCCGCGACAATTTGCGACGGCGCGTGCAGGGCCAGACTGGAGGTGGCAACGCC
AATCAGCAACGACTGTTTGCCCGCCAGTTGTTGTGCCACGCGGTTGGGAATGTAATTCAGCTCCGCCATC
GCCGCTTCCACTTTTTCCCGCGTTTTCGCAGAAACGTGGCTGGCCTGGTTCACCACGCGGGAAACGGTCT
GATAAGAGACACCGGCATACTCTGCGACATCGTATAACGTTACTGGTTTCACATTCACCACCCTGAATTG
ACTCTCTTCCGGGCGCTATCATGCCATACCGCGAAAGGTTTTGCGCCATTCGATGGTGTCCGGGATCTCG
ACGCTCTCCCTTATGCGACTCCTGCATTAGGAAGCAGCCCAGTAGTAGGTTGAGGCCGTTGAGCACCGCC
GCCGCAAGGAATGGTGCATGCAAGGAGATGGCGCCCAACAGTCCCCCGGCCACGGGGCCTGCCACCATAC
CCACGCCGAAACAAGCGCTCATGAGCCCGAAGTGGCGAGCCCGATCTTCCCCATCGGTGATGTCGGCGAT
ATAGGCGCCAGCAACCGCACCTGTGGCGCCGGTGATGCCGGCCACGATGCGTCCGGCGTAGAGGATCGAG
ATCTCGATCCCGCGAAAT
